>Addgene plasmid #112928 | EB3-3xmScarletI-N1 | addgene full sequence | sequence record 223510 | Addgene NGS Result
CGCTAGCGCTACCGGACTCAGATCTCGAGCTCAAGCTTCGAATTCTGCAGTCGACTGCCACCATGGCCGT
CAATGTGTACTCCACATCTGTGACCAGTGAAAATCTGAGTCGCCATGATATGCTTGCATGGGTCAACGAC
TCCCTGCACCTCAACTATACCAAGATAGAACAGCTTTGTTCAGGGGCAGCCTACTGCCAGTTCATGGACA
TGCTCTTCCCCGGCTGTGTGCACTTGAGGAAAGTGAAGTTCCAGGCCAAACTAGAGCATGAATACATCCA
CAACTTCAAGGTGCTGCAAGCAGCTTTCAAGAAGATGGGTGTTGACAAAATCATTCCTGTAGAGAAATTA
GTGAAAGGAAAATTCCAAGATAATTTTGAGTTTATTCAGTGGTTTAAGAAATTCTTTGACGCAAACTATG
ATGGAAAGGATTACAACCCTCTGCTGGCGCGGCAGGGCCAGGACGTAGCGCCACCTCCTAACCCAGGTGA
TCAGATCTTCAACAAATCCAAGAAACTCATTGGCACAGCAGTTCCACAGAGGACGTCCCCCACAGGCCCA
AAAAACATGCAGACCTCTGGCCGGCTGAGCAATGTGGCCCCCCCCTGCATTCTCCGGAAGAATCCTCCAT
CAGCCCGAAATGGCGGCCATGAGACTGATGCCCAAATTCTTGAACTCAACCAACAGCTGGTGGACTTGAA
GCTGACAGTGGATGGGCTGGAGAAGGAACGTGACTTCTACTTCAGCAAACTTCGTGACATCGAGCTCATC
TGCCAGGAGCATGAAAGTGAAAACAGCCCTGTTATCTCAGGCATCATTGGCATCCTCTATGCCACAGAGG
AAGGATTCGCACCCCCTGAGGACGATGAGATTGAAGAGCATCAACAAGAAGACCAGGACGAGTACCTGGA
TCCACCGGTCGCCACCATGGTGAGCAAGGGCGAGGCAGTGATCAAGGAGTTCATGCGGTTCAAGGTGCAC
ATGGAGGGCTCCATGAACGGCCACGAGTTCGAGATCGAGGGCGAGGGCGAGGGCCGCCCCTACGAGGGCA
CCCAGACCGCCAAGCTGAAGGTGACCAAGGGTGGCCCCCTGCCCTTCTCCTGGGACATCCTGTCCCCTCA
GTTCATGTACGGCTCCAGGGCCTTCATCAAGCACCCCGCCGACATCCCCGACTACTATAAGCAGTCCTTC
CCCGAGGGCTTCAAGTGGGAGCGCGTGATGAACTTCGAGGACGGCGGCGCCGTGACCGTGACCCAGGACA
CCTCCCTGGAGGACGGCACCCTGATCTACAAGGTGAAGCTCCGCGGCACCAACTTCCCTCCTGACGGCCC
CGTAATGCAGAAGAAGACAATGGGCTGGGAAGCGTCCACCGAGCGGTTGTACCCCGAGGACGGCGTGCTG
AAGGGCGACATTAAGATGGCCCTGCGCCTGAAGGACGGCGGCCGCTACCTGGCGGACTTCAAGACCACCT
ACAAGGCCAAGAAGCCCGTGCAGATGCCCGGCGCCTACAACGTCGACCGCAAGTTGGACATCACCTCCCA
CAACGAGGACTACACCGTGGTGGAACAGTACGAACGCTCCGAGGGCCGCCACTCCACCGGCGGCATGGAC
GAGCTGTACCAGGGTGGCAGCGGTGGCATGGTGAGCAAGGGCGAGGCAGTGATCAAGGAGTTCATGCGGT
TCAAGGTGCACATGGAGGGCTCCATGAACGGCCACGAGTTCGAGATCGAGGGCGAGGGCGAGGGCCGCCC
CTACGAGGGCACCCAGACCGCCAAGCTGAAGGTGACCAAGGGTGGCCCCCTGCCCTTCTCCTGGGACATC
CTGTCCCCTCAGTTCATGTACGGCTCCAGGGCCTTCATCAAGCACCCCGCCGACATCCCCGACTACTATA
AGCAGTCCTTCCCCGAGGGCTTCAAGTGGGAGCGCGTGATGAACTTCGAGGACGGCGGCGCCGTGACCGT
GACCCAGGACACCTCCCTGGAGGACGGCACCCTGATCTACAAGGTGAAGCTCCGCGGCACCAACTTCCCT
CCTGACGGCCCCGTAATGCAGAAGAAGACAATGGGCTGGGAAGCGTCCACCGAGCGGTTGTACCCCGAGG
ACGGCGTGCTGAAGGGCGACATTAAGATGGCCCTGCGCCTGAAGGACGGCGGCCGCTACCTGGCGGACTT
CAAGACCACCTACAAGGCCAAGAAGCCCGTGCAGATGCCCGGCGCCTACAACGTCGACCGCAAGTTGGAC
ATCACCTCCCACAACGAGGACTACACCGTGGTGGAACAGTACGAACGCTCCGAGGGCCGCCACTCCACCG
GCGGCATGGACGAGCTGTACCAGGGTGGCAGCGGTGGCATGGTGAGCAAGGGCGAGGCAGTGATCAAGGA
GTTCATGCGGTTCAAGGTGCACATGGAGGGCTCCATGAACGGCCACGAGTTCGAGATCGAGGGCGAGGGC
GAGGGCCGCCCCTACGAGGGCACCCAGACCGCCAAGCTGAAGGTGACCAAGGGTGGCCCCCTGCCCTTCT
CCTGGGACATCCTGTCCCCTCAGTTCATGTACGGCTCCAGGGCCTTCATCAAGCACCCCGCCGACATCCC
CGACTACTATAAGCAGTCCTTCCCCGAGGGCTTCAAGTGGGAGCGCGTGATGAACTTCGAGGACGGCGGC
GCCGTGACCGTGACCCAGGACACCTCCCTGGAGGACGGCACCCTGATCTACAAGGTGAAGCTCCGCGGCA
CCAACTTCCCTCCTGACGGCCCCGTAATGCAGAAGAAGACAATGGGCTGGGAAGCGTCCACCGAGCGGTT
GTACCCCGAGGACGGCGTGCTGAAGGGCGACATTAAGATGGCCCTGCGCCTGAAGGACGGCGGCCGCTAC
CTGGCGGACTTCAAGACCACCTACAAGGCCAAGAAGCCCGTGCAGATGCCCGGCGCCTACAACGTCGACC
GCAAGTTGGACATCACCTCCCACAACGAGGACTACACCGTGGTGGAACAGTACGAACGCTCCGAGGGCCG
CCACTCCACCGGCGGCATGGACGAGCTGTACAAGTAAGAATTGGCCGCGACTCTAGATCATAATCAGCCA
TACCACATTTGTAGAGGTTTTACTTGCTTTAAAAAACCTCCCACACCTCCCCCTGAACCTGAAACATAAA
ATGAATGCAATTGTTGTTGTTAACTTGTTTATTGCAGCTTATAATGGTTACAAATAAAGCAATAGCATCA
CAAATTTCACAAATAAAGCATTTTTTTCACTGCATTCTAGTTGTGGTTTGTCCAAACTCATCAATGTATC
TTAAGGCGTAAATTGTAAGCGTTAATATTTTGTTAAAATTCGCGTTAAATTTTTGTTAAATCAGCTCATT
TTTTAACCAATAGGCCGAAATCGGCAAAATCCCTTATAAATCAAAAGAATAGACCGAGATAGGGT
[37 nt withheld, positions 3426-3462]
AAAGAACGTGGACTCCAACGTCAAAGG
[49 nt withheld, positions 3490-3538]
T
[91 nt withheld, positions 3540-3630]
G
[124 nt withheld, positions 3632-3755]
CAGGTGGCACTTTTCGGGGAAATGTGCGCGGAACCCCTATTTGTTTATTTTTCTAAATACATTCAAATAT
GTATCCGCTCATGAGACAATAACCCTGATAAATGCTTCAATAATATTGAAAAAGGAAGAGTCCTGAGGCG
GAAAGAACCAGCTGTGGAATGTGTGTCAGTTAGGGTGTGGAAAGTCCCCAGGCTCCCCAGCAGGCAGAAG
TATGCAAAGCATGCATCTCAATTAGTCAGCAACCAGGTGTGGAAAGTCCCCAGGCTCCCCAGCAGGCAGA
AGTATGCAAAGCATGCATCTCAATTAGTCAGCAACCATAGTCCCGCCCCTAACTCCGCCCATCCCGCCCC
TAACTCCGCCCAGTTCCGCCCATTCTCCGCCCCATGGCTGACTAATTTTTTTTATTTATGCAGAGGCCGA
GGCCGCCTCGGCCTCTGAGCTATTCCAGAAGTAGTGAGGAGGCTTTTTTGGAGGCCTAGGCTTTTGCAAA
GATCGATCAAGAGACAGGATGAGGATCGTTTCGCATGATTGAACAAGATGGATTGCACGCAGGTTCTCCG
GCCGCTTGGGTGGAGAGGCTATTCGGCTATGACTGGGCACAACAGACAATCGGCTGCTCTGATGCCGCCG
TGTTCCGGCTGTCAGCGCAGGGGCGCCCGGTTCTTTTTGTCAAGACCGACCTGTCCGGTGCCCTGAATGA
ACTGCAAGACGAGGCAGCGCGGCTATCGTGGCTGGCCACGACGGGCGTTCCTTGCGCAGCTGTGCTCGAC
GTTGTCACTGAAGCGGGAAGGGACTGGCTGCTATTGGGCGAAGTGCCGGGGCAGGATCTCCTGTCATCTC
ACCTTGCTCCTGCCGAGAAAGTATCCATCATGGCTGATGCAATGCGGCGGCTGCATACGCTTGATCCGGC
TACCTGCCCATTCGACCACCAAGCGAAACATCGCATCGAGCGAGCACGTACTCGGATGGAAGCCGGTCTT
GTCGATCAGGATGATCTGGACGAAGAGCATCAGGGGCTCGCGCCAGCCGAACTGTTCGCCAGGCTCAAGG
CGAGCATGCCCGACGGCGAGGATCTCGTCGTGACCCATGGCGATGCCTGCTTGCCGAATATCATGGTGGA
AAATGGCCGCTTTTCTGGATTCATCGACTGTGGCCGGCTGGGTGTGGCGGACCGCTATCAGGACATAGCG
TTGGCTACCCGTGATATTGCTGAAGAGCTTGGCGGCGAATGGGCTGACCGCTTCCTCGTGCTTTACGGTA
TCGCCGCTCCCGATTCGCAGCGCATCGCCTTCTATCGCCTTCTTGACGAGTTCTTCTGAGCGGGACTCTG
GGGTTCGAAATGACCGACCAAGCGACGCCCAACCTGCCATCACGAGATTTCGATTCCACCGCCGCCTTCT
ATGAAAGGTTGGGCTTCGGAATCGTTTTCCGGGACGCCGGCTGGATGATCCTCCAGCGCGGGGATCTCAT
GCTGGAGTTCTTCGCCCACCCTAGGGGGAGGCTAACTGAAACACGGAAGGAGACAATACCGGAAGGAACC
CGCGCTATGACGGCAATAAAAAGACAGAATAAAACGCACGGTGTTGGGTCGTTTGTTCATAAACGCGGGG
TTCGGTCCCAGGGCTGGCACTCTGTCGATACCCCACCGAGACCCCATTGGGGCCAATACGCCCGCGTTTC
TTCCTTTTCCCCACCCCACCCCCCAAGTTCGGGTGAAGGCCCAGGGCTCGCAGCCAACGTCGGGGCGGCA
GGCCCTGCCATAGCCTCAGGTTACTCATATATACTTTAGATTGATTTAAAACTTCATTTTTAATTTAAAA
GGATCTAGGTGAAGATCCTTTTTGATAATCTCATGACCAAAATCCCTTAACGTGAGTTTTCGTTCCACTG
AGCGTCAGACCCCGTAGAAAAGATCAAAGGATCTTCTTGAGATCCTTTTTTTCTGCGCGTAATCTGCTGC
TTGCAAACAAAAAAACCACCGCTACCAGCGGTGGTTTGTTTGCCGGATCAAGAGCTACCAACTCTTTTTC
CGAAGGTAACTGGCTTCAGCAGAGCGCAGATACCAAATACTGTTCTTCTAGTGTAGCCGTAGTTAGGCCA
CCACTTCAAGAACTCTGTAGCACCGCCTACATACCTCGCTCTGCTAATCCTGTTACCAGTGGCTGCTGCC
AGTGGCGATAAGTCGTGTCTTACCGGGTTGGACTCAAGACGATAGTTACCGGATAAGGCGCAGCGGTCGG
GCTGAACGGGGGGTTCGTGCACACAGCCCAGCTTGGAGCGAACGACCTACACCGAACTGAGATACCTACA
GCGTGAGCTATGAGAAAGCGCCACGCTTCCCGAAGGGAGAAAGGCGGACAGGTATCCGGTAAGCGGCAGG
GTCGGAACAGGAGAGCGCACGAGGGAGCTTCCAGGGGGAAACGCCTGGTATCTTTATAGTCCTGTCGGGT
TTCGCCACCTCTGACTTGAGCGTCGATTTTTGTGATGCTCGTCAGGGGGGCGGAGCCTATGGAAAAACGC
CAGCAACGCGGCCTTTTTACGGTTCCTGGCCTTTTGCTGGCCTTTTGCTCACATGTTCTTTCCTGCGTTA
TCCCCTGATTCTGTGGATAACCGTATTACCGCCATGCATTAGTTATTAATAGTAATCAATTACGGGGTCA
TTAGTTCATAGCCCATATATGGAGTTCCGCGTTACATAACTTACGGTAAATGGCCCGCCTGGCTGACCGC
CCAACGACCCCCGCCCATTGACGTCAATAATGACGTATGTTCCCATAGTAACGCCAATAGGGACTTTCCA
TTGACGTCAATGGGTGGAGTATTTACGGTAAACTGCCCACTTGGCAGTACATCAAGTGTATCATATGCCA
AGTACGCCCCCTATTGACGTCAATGACGGTAAATGGCCCGCCTGGCATTATGCCCAGTACATGACCTTAT
GGGACTTTCCTACTTGGCAGTACATCTACGTATTAGTCATCGCTATTACCATGGTGATGCGGTTTTGGCA
GTACATCAATGGGCGTGGATAGCGGTTTGACTCACGGGGATTTCCAAGTCTCCACCCCATTGACGTCAAT
GGGAGTTTGTTTTGGCACCAAAATCAACGGGACTTTCCAAAATGTCGTAACAACTCCGCCCCATTGACGC
AAATGGGCGGTAGGCGTGTACGGTGGGAGGTCTATATAAGCAGAGCTGGTTTAGTGAACCGTCAGATC
Features (pLannotate 1.2.2; 16 found; start..end, strand, type, name):
      2..55      +  misc_feature   MCS (fragment): multiple cloning site
     63..905     +  CDS            MAPRE3: MARE3_HUMAN - Experimental evidence at protein level: Swiss-Prot protein existence level 1. Plus-end tracking protein (+TIP) that binds to the plus-end of microtubules and regulates the dynamics of the microtubule cytoskeleton. Promotes microtubule growth. May be involved in spindle function by stabilizing microtubules and anchoring them at centrosomes. Also acts as a regulator of minus-end microtubule organization: interacts with the complex formed by AKAP9 and PDE4DIP, leading to recruit CAMSAP2 to the Golgi apparatus, thereby tethering non- centrosomal minus-end microtubules to the Golgi, a
    927..2333    +  CDS            RRvT: RRvT is a basic (constitutively fluorescent) red fluorescent protein published in 2016, derived from Discosoma sp.. It has very low acid sensitivity.
   2349..3044    +  CDS            mScarlet-I: mScarlet-I is a basic (constitutively fluorescent) red fluorescent protein published in 2016, derived from synthetic construct. It is reported to be a rapidly-maturing monomer with moderate acid sensitivity.
   3066..3149    +  CDS            large T antigen (fragment): large T antigen from SV40 (simian virus 40)
   3172..3293    +  polyA_signal   SV40 poly(A) signal: SV40 polyadenylation signal
   3327..3755    -  rep_origin     f1 ori (sequence partly withheld): f1 bacteriophage origin of replication; arrow indicates direction of (+) strand synthesis
   3782..3886    +  promoter       AmpR promoter: bla
   3888..4245    +  promoter       SV40 promoter: SV40 enhancer and early promoter
   4280..5074    +  CDS            NeoR/KanR: aminoglycoside phosphotransferase from Tn5; aph(3')-II (or nptII); confers resistance to neomycin, kanamycin, and G418 (Geneticin®)
   5095..5247    +  CDS            ble (fragment): BLE_KLEPN - Experimental evidence at protein level: Swiss-Prot protein existence level 1. Binding protein with a strong affinity to the bleomycin family of antibiotics. Binds to CL990; an antimitotic-antibiotic compound. From Klebsiella pneumoniae.
   5306..5353    +  polyA_signal   HSV TK poly(A) signal: herpes simplex virus thymidine kinase polyadenylation signal (Cole and Stacy, 1985)
   5444..5460    -  polyA_signal   bGH poly(A) signal (fragment): bovine growth hormone polyadenylation signal
   5682..6270    +  rep_origin     ori: high-copy-number ColE1/pMB1/pBR322/pUC origin of replication
   6445..6748    +  enhancer       CMV enhancer: human cytomegalovirus immediate early enhancer
   6749..6952    +  promoter       CMV promoter: human cytomegalovirus (CMV) immediate early promoter
