[The description below was written by a language model from this plasmid's Addgene catalogue record and pLannotate feature annotations shown in this document.]
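Description:
EB3-3xmScarletI-N1 is a mammalian expression plasmid built on the Clontech pEGFP-N1 backbone, in which the original fluorescent protein has been replaced by a triple red fluorescent tag. It is propagated in E. coli from a high-copy ColE1/pUC-type origin and selected with kanamycin. The NeoR/KanR gene (Tn5 aminoglycoside phosphotransferase) sits behind both a bacterial bla promoter and the SV40 enhancer/early promoter and ends with an HSV TK polyadenylation signal, so the same cassette can also confer G418 resistance in mammalian cells. An f1 origin is present as well. Short annotated fragments of ble, bGH poly(A) and SV40 large T antigen appear to be backbone remnants rather than functional parts.

The payload is driven by the human CMV immediate-early enhancer and promoter and terminated by the SV40 poly(A) signal. It encodes EB3, which the feature table matches to human MAPRE3 although the catalogue lists the insert species as synthetic. EB3 is a plus-end tracking protein that binds growing microtubule ends, and here it is fused at its C terminus to three copies of mScarlet-I, a rapidly maturing monomeric red fluorescent protein. The annotation labels only the last copy as mScarlet-I. The preceding block of about 1.4 kb is called RRvT, but its length fits two tandem red fluorescent protein units, so it most likely represents the first two mScarlet-I copies.

Tripling the fluorophore raises brightness per EB3 molecule. The construct is intended for live-cell visualization of microtubule plus ends and can be combined with other colours for colocalization studies.
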