Addgene plasmid #112928: EB3-3xmScarletI-N1
Purpose: In vivo visualization of microtuble plus ends (can be used for colocalization studies)
Depositing lab: Dorus Gadella. Depositing organization: University of Amsterdam. Publication: Robust and Bright Genetically Encoded Fluorescent Markers for Highlighting Structures and Compartments in Mammalian Cells. Chertkova AO, Mastop M, Postma M, van Bommel N, van der Niet S, Batenburg KL, Joosen L, Gadella TWJ, Okada Y, Goedhart J. bioRxiv (2020) 160374; doi: https://doi.org/10.1101/160374.
Backbone
  Vector backbone: pEGFP-N1
  Backbone manufacturer: Clontech
  Vector type: Mammalian Expression
Growth in bacteria
  Bacterial resistance: Kanamycin, 50 μg/mL
  Growth temperature: 37°C
  Growth strain: DH5alpha
  Copy number: High Copy
Gene/Insert
  Gene/Insert name: EB3
  Species: Synthetic
  Promoter: CMV
  Tag / fusion protein: 3x mScarlet-I (C terminal on insert)
  Cloning method: Restriction Enzyme; 5′ cloning site unknown (unknown if destroyed)
Terms and licenses: Academic/Nonprofit Terms; Industry Terms: Not Available to Industry
How to cite: EB3-3xmScarletI-N1 was a gift from Dorus Gadella (Addgene plasmid # 112928 ; http://n2t.net/addgene:112928 ; RRID:Addgene_112928)
